Addgene plasmid #105421: pJOG351
Purpose: Synthetic biology
Depositing lab: Johannes Stuttmann. Depositing organization: Martin-Luther-Universitaet Halle-Wittenberg. Publication: Peripheral infrastructure vectors and an extended set of plant parts for the Modular Cloning system. Gantner J, Ordon J, Ilse T, Kretschmer C, Gruetzner R, Lofke C, Dagdas Y, Burstenbinder K, Marillonnet S, Stuttmann J. PLoS One. 2018 May 30;13(5):e0197185. doi: 10.1371/journal.pone.0197185. eCollection 2018. PubMed 29847550.
Backbone
  Vector backbone: pICH41308 (Engler et al., 2014)
  Vector type: Synthetic Biology
Growth in bacteria
  Bacterial resistance: Spectinomycin, 50 μg/mL
  Growth temperature: 37°C
  Growth strain: DH5alpha
  Copy number: High Copy
Gene/Insert
  Gene/Insert name: nptII (neomycin phosphotransferase II)
  Mutation: BsaI/ BpiI restriction sites removed
  Cloning method: Restriction Enzyme; 5′ cloning site BpiI (destroyed during cloning); 3′ cloning site BpiI (destroyed during cloning)
  Sequencing primers: 5′ CTTTGAGTGAGCTGATACCG; 3′ GGGTTCCGCGCACATTTC
Terms and licenses: Academic/Nonprofit Terms; Industry Terms: Not Available to Industry
How to cite: pJOG351 was a gift from Johannes Stuttmann (Addgene plasmid # 105421 ; http://n2t.net/addgene:105421 ; RRID:Addgene_105421)
