[The description below was written by a language model from this plasmid's Addgene catalogue record and pLannotate feature annotations shown in this document.]
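Description:
pJOG351 is a small (about 3 kb) Modular Cloning (MoClo) part plasmid built on the pICH41308 backbone, a level 0 acceptor of the Golden Gate-based plant synthetic biology toolkit. It is propagated in E. coli from a high-copy ColE1/pUC-type origin and selected on spectinomycin through the aadA gene, which encodes the streptomycin/spectinomycin resistance enzyme. An AmpR (bla) promoter lies upstream of this region. The short integrase, gentamicin acetyltransferase and lacI fragments picked up by the annotation look like non-functional remnants of the resistance cassette and of the backbone's original cloning region rather than working genes.

The payload is the coding sequence of nptII (neomycin phosphotransferase II, the Tn5 aminoglycoside phosphotransferase), which confers resistance to kanamycin, neomycin and G418. The internal BsaI and BpiI recognition sites have been removed ("domesticated") so that the sequence survives Type IIS restriction-ligation assembly. The insert was introduced through BpiI sites that were destroyed during cloning. In the MoClo scheme such a module is normally released again with BsaI for assembly into a transcription unit, although the feature table does not annotate these sites or their overhangs.

No promoter or terminator is annotated around nptII, consistent with a bare coding-sequence module that is not meant to be expressed from this plasmid. It serves as a reusable building block to be combined with chosen promoter and terminator parts, most plausibly to build kanamycin-selectable marker cassettes for plant transformation constructs. The record itself states the purpose only as synthetic biology, within an extended set of plant parts for the MoClo system.
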