Features (pLannotate 1.2.2; 7 found; start..end, strand, type, name):
    259..308     +  CDS            lacI (fragment): lac repressor; lacI; The lac repressor binds to the lac operator to inhibit transcription in E. coli. This inhibition can be relieved by adding lactose or isopropyl-β-D-thiogalactopyranoside (IPTG).
    325..1119    +  CDS            NeoR/KanR: aminoglycoside phosphotransferase from Tn5; aph(3')-II (or nptII); confers resistance to neomycin, kanamycin, and G418 (Geneticin®)
   1245..1349    +  promoter       AmpR promoter: bla
   1340..1420    -  CDS            int (fragment): INT2_ECOLX - Protein inferred from homology: Swiss-Prot protein existence level 3. Putative integrase believed to be involved in the insertion of antibiotic resistance genes into plasmids and transposons. From Escherichia coli.
   1508..1564    +  CDS            GmR (fragment): gentamycin acetyltransferase; aacC1; confers resistance to gentamycin
   1571..2359    +  CDS            aadA: S3AD_ECOLX - Experimental evidence at protein level: Swiss-Prot protein existence level 1. Mediates bacterial resistance to the antibiotics streptomycin and spectinomycin. From Escherichia coli.
   2533..76      +  rep_origin     ori (across the origin): high-copy-number ColE1/pMB1/pBR322/pUC origin of replication
>Addgene plasmid #105421 | pJOG351 | addgene full sequence | sequence record 207422 | Addgene NGS Result
TCCTGTCGGGTTTCGCCACCTCTGACTTGAGCGTCGATTTTTGTGATGCTCGTCAGGGGGGCGGAGCCTA
TGGAAAAACGCCAGCAACGCGGCCTTTTTACGGTTCCTGGCCTTTTGCTGGCCTTTTGCTCACATGTTCT
TTCCTGCGTTATCCCCTGATTCTGTGGATAACCGTATTACCGCCTTTGAGTGAGCTGATACCGCTCGCCG
CAGCCGAACGACCGAGCGCAGCGAGTCAGTGAGCGAGGAAGCGGAAGAGCGCCCAATACGCAAACCGCCT
CTCCCCGCGCGTTGGCCGATTCATTAATCACTCTGTGGTCTCAAATGATTGAACAAGATGGATTGCACGC
AGGTTCTCCGGCCGCTTGGGTGGAGAGGCTATTCGGCTATGACTGGGCACAACAGACAATCGGCTGCTCT
GATGCCGCCGTGTTCCGGCTGTCAGCGCAGGGGCGCCCGGTTCTTTTTGTCAAGACCGACCTGTCCGGTG
CCCTGAATGAACTGCAGGACGAGGCAGCGCGGCTATCGTGGCTGGCCACGACGGGCGTTCCTTGCGCAGC
TGTGCTCGACGTTGTCACTGAAGCGGGAAGGGACTGGCTGCTATTGGGCGAAGTGCCGGGGCAGGATCTC
CTGTCATCTCACCTTGCTCCTGCCGAGAAAGTATCCATCATGGCTGATGCAATGCGGCGGCTGCATACGC
TTGATCCGGCTACCTGCCCATTCGACCACCAAGCGAAACATCGCATCGAGCGAGCACGTACTCGGATGGA
AGCCGGTCTTGTCGATCAGGATGATCTGGACGAAGAGCATCAGGGGCTCGCGCCAGCCGAACTGTTCGCC
AGGCTCAAGGCGCGCATGCCCGACGGCGATGATCTCGTCGTGACCCATGGCGATGCCTGCTTGCCGAATA
TCATGGTGGAAAATGGCCGCTTTTCTGGATTCATCGACTGTGGCCGGCTGGGTGTGGCGGACCGCTATCA
GGACATAGCGTTGGCTACCCGTGATATTGCTGAAGAGCTTGGCGGCGAATGGGCTGACCGCTTCCTCGTG
CTTTACGGTATCGCCGCTCCCGATTCGCAGCGCATCGCCTTCTATCGCCTTCTTGACGAGTTCTTCTGAG
CTTTGAGACCACGAAGTGGCTCTTCAGTGGACGAAAGGGCCTCGTGATACGCCTATTTTTATAGGTTAAT
GTCATGATAATAATGGTTTCTTAGACGTCAGGTGGCACTTTTCGGGGAAATGTGCGCGGAACCCCTATTT
GTTTATTTTTCTAAATACATTCAAATATGTATCCGCTCATGAGACAATAACCCTGATAAATGCTTCAATA
ATATTGAAAAAGGAAGAGTATGCGCTCACGCAACTGGTCCAGAACCTTGACCGAACGCAGCGGTGGTAAC
GGCGCAGTGGCGGTTTTCATGGCTTGTTATGACTGTTTTTTTTTGGGGTACAGTCTATGCCTCGGGCATC
CAAGCAGCAAGCGCGTTACGCCGTGGGTCGATGTTTGATGTTATGGAGCAGCAACGATGTTACGCAGCAG
GGCAGTCGCCCTAAAACAAAGTTAAACATCATGAGGGAAGCGGTGATCGCCGAAGTATCGACTCAACTAT
CAGAGGTAGTTGGCGTCATCGAGCGCCATCTCGAACCGACGTTGCTGGCCGTACATTTGTACGGCTCCGC
AGTGGATGGCGGCCTGAAGCCACACAGCGATATTGATTTGCTGGTTACGGTGACCGTAAGGCTTGATGAA
ACAACGCGGCGAGCTTTGATCAACGACCTTTTGGAAACTTCGGCTTCCCCTGGAGAGAGCGAGATTCTCC
GCGCTGTAGAAGTCACCATTGTTGTGCACGACGACATCATTCCGTGGCGTTATCCAGCTAAGCGCGAACT
GCAATTTGGAGAATGGCAGCGCAATGACATTCTTGCAGGTATCTTCGAGCCAGCCACGATCGACATTGAT
CTGGCTATCTTGCTGACAAAAGCAAGAGAACATAGCGTTGCCTTGGTAGGTCCAGCGGCGGAGGAACTCT
TTGATCCGGTTCCTGAACAGGATCTATTTGAGGCGCTAAATGAAACCTTAACGCTATGGAACTCGCCGCC
CGACTGGGCTGGCGATGAGCGAAATGTAGTGCTTACGTTGTCCCGCATTTGGTACAGCGCAGTAACCGGC
AAAATCGCGCCGAAGGATGTCGCTGCCGACTGGGCAATGGAGCGCCTGCCGGCCCAGTATCAGCCCGTCA
TACTTGAAGCTAGACAGGCTTATCTTGGACAAGAAGAAGATCGCTTGGCCTCGCGCGCAGATCAGTTGGA
AGAATTTGTCCATTACGTAAAAGGCGAGATCACCAAGGTAGTCGGCAAATAACTGTCAGACCAAGTTTAC
TCATATATACTTTAGATTGATTTAAAACTTCATTTTTAATTTAAAAGGATCTAGGTGAAGATCCTTTTTG
ATAATCTCATGACCAAAATCCCTTAACGTGAGTTTTCGTTCCACTGAGCGTCAGACCCCGTAGAAAAGAT
CAAAGGATCTTCTTGAGATCCTTTTTTTCTGCGCGTAATCTGCTGCTTGCAAACAAAAAAACCACCGCTA
CCAGCGGTGGTTTGTTTGCCGGATCAAGAGCTACCAACTCTTTTTCCGAAGGTAACTGGCTTCAGCAGAG
CGCAGATACCAAATACTGTTCTTCTAGTGTAGCCGTAGTTAGGCCACCACTTCAAGAACTCTGTAGCACC
GCCTACATACCTCGCTCTGCTAATCCTGTTACCAGTGGCTGCTGCCAGTGGCGATAAGTCGTGTCTTACC
GGGTTGGACTCAAGACGATAGTTACCGGATAAGGCGCAGCGGTCGGGCTGAACGGGGGGTTCGTGCACAC
AGCCCAGCTTGGAGCGAACGACCTACACCGAACTGAGATACCTACAGCGTGAGCTATGAGAAAGCGCCAC
GCTTCCCGAAGGGAGAAAGGCGGACAGGTATCCGGTAAGCGGCAGGGTCGGAACAGGAGAGCGCACGAGG
GAGCTTCCAGGGGGAAACGCCTGGTATCTTTATAG
